Addgene plasmid #25463: pGL3-24p3/LCN2-Luc
Depositing lab: Sarah Gaffen. Depositing organization: University of Pittsburgh (University, School of Medicine, and Cancer Institute). Publication: Cytokines link osteoblasts and inflammation: microarray analysis of interleukin-17- and TNF-alpha-induced genes in bone cells. Shen F, Ruddy MJ, Plamondon P, Gaffen SL. J Leukoc Biol. 2005 Mar . 77(3):388-99. 10.1189/jlb.0904490 PubMed 15591425.
Backbone
  Vector backbone: pGL3-basic
  Backbone manufacturer: Promega
  Backbone size w/o insert (bp): 4818
  Vector type: Luciferase
Growth in bacteria
  Bacterial resistance: Ampicillin, 100 μg/mL
  Growth temperature: 37°C
  Growth strain: DH5alpha
  Copy number: High Copy
Gene/Insert
  Gene/Insert name: 24p3/lipocalin 2 proximal promoter (alt name: LCN2 promoter)
  Species: M. musculus (mouse)
  Insert size (bp): 1438
  Mutation: none
  Entrez Gene: Lcn2 (a.k.a. 24p3, NRL, Sip24)
  Cloning method: Restriction Enzyme; 5′ cloning site Mlu I (not destroyed); 3′ cloning site Xho I (not destroyed)
  Sequencing primers: 5′ RVprimer 3; 3′ GLprimer2
Terms and licenses: Academic/Nonprofit Terms; Industry Terms: Not Available to Industry
How to cite: pGL3-24p3/LCN2-Luc was a gift from Sarah Gaffen (Addgene plasmid # 25463 ; http://n2t.net/addgene:25463 ; RRID:Addgene_25463)
