[The description below was written by a language model from this plasmid's Addgene catalogue record.]
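Description:
pGL3-24p3/LCN2-Luc is a promoter-reporter plasmid built on the pGL3-Basic backbone, a 4,818 bp luciferase vector that carries a firefly luciferase coding sequence but no eukaryotic promoter or enhancer of its own. Any luciferase expression in transfected cells therefore depends on the regulatory DNA cloned upstream of the reporter. The plasmid is maintained in E. coli as a high-copy construct under ampicillin selection. No feature table is available for this entry, so details such as the exact origin of replication and polyadenylation signals are not recorded here, although they would be expected to follow the standard pGL3-Basic layout.

The insert is a 1,438 bp fragment of the mouse Lcn2 proximal promoter (the gene is also known as 24p3, lipocalin 2, NRL or Sip24), recorded as unmutated. It was placed in the multiple cloning site between MluI and XhoI, and both sites remain intact, so the promoter fragment can be excised or swapped. In this position the Lcn2 promoter drives luciferase transcription, and light output serves as a quantitative readout of promoter activity.

The associated publication concerns genes induced by interleukin-17 and TNF-alpha in bone cells, which suggests the construct is intended for transient transfection assays that measure how inflammatory cytokine signalling activates Lcn2 transcription. As a wild-type reference, it could also serve as a starting point for deletion or site-directed mutants used to map responsive elements within the promoter, though the record does not describe such derivatives.
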