>Addgene plasmid #25463 | pGL3-24p3/LCN2-Luc | addgene partial sequence | sequence record 31613 | 25463 with LucNRev
GGCGCCGGGCCTTTCTTTATGTTTTTGGCGTCTTCCATGGTGGCTTTACCAACAGTACCGGAATGCCAAG
CTTACTTAGATCCAGATCTCGAGGGCCATGGTTTCCACAGCTACTAGGTCTGATGTGTGCTGGAGGAGGA
AGAGCAGAGAGTGAGGAGGACTCCCCAGCGGGCTTTTTATGGGCCTACCTGGCTGCCAGCCCCCCTGTTG
GGCGGGGTAGTCCATCCTTTACCAAGTCCAGGAAGCCATGAAGTAATTGCCAGTACATTCTGTTGAAATA
CTTGGCAAGATTTCTGTCCCTCTCTCCCCCAGGTCGGAACTGTGCAAGGTTGAGCAACAGGAAGGGCTGC
AGGGGACAGAGGGGGACCAGAGGGACATTCCCAGGGCTTTGGATTCTGGCAGGCACAGGGCACTGCTTGT
GGGTCAGCAGCTCAGATCTGGACTGCCTGTCCACTCCCATAACCCTGTAGGAGTCCTAGAGGGTCAGAAA
CAGGATAGTGAGTATAGTACAGGCTTCCCCCACCCCTACCCCCTGCCTCCTACCCCACACCCACACCTGC
TGTAAGCCAAAGCCATCTGAACACCAGACCCTGTGCAGCTTCCTTGTCTGGGGAAGGGTGAGCAAGCTGA
GAGTGAATGTTTTAGACAGGGAAGAACAGGACACCCTGTTCTGAGCCTGCCAAGCTCAGCCTTGGTCCTG
GCACAGGGTGAGGCGTCCAAAAGATTATCCTGGAAGTGTCCAATACCTTGAGCCCCTTCACTTTCCCATG
ACCCCACTGCCATTTACAGGAACAGACAGGGCAGCAGCTGAACTCTCAGGGACTCACCCTCTCCTGTGCC
ACGTAGT
